>Addgene plasmid #117894 | OsPQL uPIC | addgene full sequence | sequence record 231284 | Addgene NGS Result
AGATCTAACATCCAAAGACGAAAGGTTGAATGAAACCTTTTTGCCATCCGACATCCACAGGTCCATTCTC
ACACATAAGTGCCAAACGCAACAGGAGGGGATACACTAGCAGCAGACCGTTGCAAACGCAGGACCTCCAC
TCCTCTTCTCCTCAACACCCACTTTTGCCATCGAAAAACCAGCCCAGTTATTGGGCTTGATTGGAGCTCG
CTCATTCCAATTCCTTCTATTAGGCTACTAACACCATGACTTTATTAGCCTGTCTATCCTGGCCCCCCTG
GCGAGGTTCATGTTTGTTTATTTCCGAATGCAACAAGCTCCGCATTACACCCGAACATCACTCCAGATGA
GGGCTTTCTGAGTGTGGGGTCAAATAGTTTCATGTTCCCCAAATGGCCCAAAACTGACAGTTTAAACGCT
GTCTTGGAACCTAATATGACAAAAGCGTGATCTCATCCAAGATGAACTAAGTTTGGTTCGTTGAAATGCT
AACGGCCAGTTGGTCAAAAAGAAACTTCCAAAAGTCGGCATACCGTTTGTCTTGTTTGGTATTGATTGAC
GAATGCTCAAAAATAATCTCATTAATGCTTAGCGCAGTCTCTCTATCGCTTCTGAACCCCGGTGCACCTG
TGCCGAAACGCAAATGGGGAAACACCCGCTTTTTGGATGATTATGCATTGTCTCCACATTGTATGCTTCC
AAGATTCTGGTGGGAATACTGCTGATAGCCTAACGTTCATGATCAAAATTTAACTGTTCTAACCCCTACT
TGACAGCAATATATAAACAGAAGGAAGCTGCCCTGTCTTAAACCTTTTTTTTTATCATCATTATTAGCTT
ACTTTCATAATTGCGACTGGTTCCAATTGACAAGCTTTTGATTTTAACGACTTTTAACGACAACTTGAGA
AGATCAAAAAACAACTAATTATTCGAAACGAGGAATTCGCTGAGGCTTAATATGGGCATCTTCAGTGGAG
CGGGAGCACATCGCCCTAGCTGCCCGTCGGCCGCGAATTGCGCAAAATGGGCTCAAACCTACCTGAAGTA
CTGCCTTTGTAGCACGAGGGATGGCATGGCACTGACGCTTGGACTGTTAAGCGTCATCAGCTGGGGAGTT
GCTGAGGTGCCACAGATCATAACTAATTACAAGCATAAGTCAACAGAAGGCCTTTCCCTTGCTTTTCTAA
TGACATGGATTGTTGGGGACTTTTTTAACCTTATTGGCTGCTTCTTGGAACCTGAGACGCTGCCAACACA
ATTTTACATGGCTCTGCTATACACCATCACAACTGTTATTCTCACTGGACAGACAGTATACTATAGCCAC
ATATATCACCGTCTTAAAGCAAAAAAAGCCAGGGCAACAAGCAAGCCTCAGAGGCATCAGCGTGCTGATG
CTTCATTGAGAGAAAAGCTTTTGGGGCCCAAGGTTATTGGGGAAATCAGAAACAATAGCCACCTAGGTGC
AACCGTCCCTATTCCAACAAGTTCTCCAATTACAGTTAATACAGAAATAGTACGGCAACGACATGGCCCA
AGCAGCCTCAGTGAATACTACTACACGTCAGCAAGATCTCTCTCAAGCAGCCCAGTGCCAATGTCAGGCA
CATGGTCGGCTAATTATCATCAAACAAATTCTCCACCAGAAATAGATGACCAAAAGGAATCCTTGGTCAG
TGAGTTTTCCCCAGCACAATATGCAGCATCTCCTTTAATAAAGAATTCTCTCTCAGTGGTACCATGGATG
TCCCTTCTCTTGGGTATGAGTGTTTTGCATTTTTTAGTTGGAACAACCCATCAAGAGGTGCCAAATGGTA
TTGTCATACCTGTCGGGAGAAGGCTTTTACTGTTGGCGGATGACCATGCAGATTCATCTGTCAGCAATGG
CAGTGGAAGTGGAATTGGAAGCTTCCTTGGTTGGGCTATGGCGGTAATCTATATGGGTGGACGACTTCCC
CAGATCTGGTTAAATATGAAAAGAGGGAATGCTGAGGGACTCAATCCACTAATGTTTACTTTTGCATTAG
TGGGAAATGTGACATACGTTGGAAGTATACTTGTGAAAAGCATGGATTGGTCAAAACTTAAGCCGAATCT
ACCGTGGCTTGTAGATGCTGGAGGATGTGTTTTGCTTGATACTTTTATTATTCTTCAGTTTCTTTATTTC
CATTATCGGAAGCGACACGTTCCTGATGAGCCTGACAGTGCTGATAAAGTTGCATTAAACCTCAGCAGCG
GCGAGAACCTGTACTTCCAATCTGTCGACCATCATCATCATCATCATTGAGTTTGTAGCCTTAGACATGA
CTGTTCCTCAGTTCAAGTTGGGCACTTACGAGAAGACCGGTCTTGCTAGATTCTAATCAAGAGGATGTCA
GAATGCCATTTGCCTGAGAGATGCAGGCTTCATTTTTGATACTTTTTTATTTGTAACCTATATAGTATAG
GATTTTTTTTGTCATTTTGTTTCTTCTCGTACGAGCTTGCTCCTGATCAGCCTATCTCGCAGCTGATGAA
TATCTTGTGGTAGGGGTTTGGGAAAATCATTCGAGTTTGATGTTTTTCTTGGTATTTCCCACTCCTCTTC
AGAGTACAGAAGATTAAGTGAGACCTTCGTTTGTGCGGATCCCCCACACACCATAGCTTCAAAATGTTTC
TACTCCTTTTTTACTCTTCCAGATTTTCTCGGACTCCGCGCATCGCCGTACCACTTCAAAACACCCAAGC
ACAGCATACTAAATTTCCCCTCTTTCTTCCTCTAGGGTGTCGTTAATTACCCGTACTAAAGGTTTGGAAA
AGAAAAAAGAGACCGCCTCGTTTCTTTTTCTTCGTCGAAAAAGGCAATAAAAATTTTTATCACGTTTCTT
TTTCTTGAAAATTTTTTTTTTTGATTTTTTTCTCTTTCGATGACCTCCCATTGATATTTAAGTTAATAAA
CGGTCTTCAATTTCTCAAGTTTCAGTTTCATTTTTCTTGTTCTATTACAACTTTTTTTACTTCTTGCTCA
TTAGAAAGAAAGCATAGCAATCTAATCTAAGGGCGGTGTTGACAATTAATCATCGGCATAGTATATCGGC
ATAGTATAATACGACAAGGTGAGGAACTAAACCATGGCCAAGTTGACCAGTGCCGTTCCGGTGCTCACCG
CGCGCGACGTCGCCGGAGCGGTCGAGTTCTGGACCGACCGGCTCGGGTTCTCCCGGGACTTCGTGGAGGA
CGACTTCGCCGGTGTGGTCCGGGACGACGTGACCCTGTTCATCAGCGCGGTCCAGGACCAGGTGGTGCCG
GACAACACCCTGGCCTGGGTGTGGGTGCGCGGCCTGGACGAGCTGTACGCCGAGTGGTCGGAGGTCGTGT
CCACGAACTTCCGGGACGCCTCCGGGCCGGCCATGACCGAGATCGGCGAGCAGCCGTGGGGGCGGGAGTT
CGCCCTGCGCGACCCGGCCGGCAACTGCGTGCACTTCGTGGCCGAGGAGCAGGACTGACACGTCCGACGC
GGCCCGACGGGTCCGAGGCCTCGGAGATCCGTCCCCCTTTTCCTTTGTCGATATCATGTAATTAGTTATG
TCACGCTTACATTCACGCCCTCCCCCCACATCCGCTCTAACCGAAAAGGAAGGAGTTAGACAACCTGAAG
TCTAGGTCCCTATTTATTTTTTTATAGTTATGTTAGTATTAAGAACGTTATTTATATTTCAAATTTTTCT
TTTTTTTCTGTACAGACGCGTGTACGCATGTAACATTATACTGAAAACCTTGCTTGAGAAGGTTTTGGGA
CGCTCGAAGGCTTTAATTTGCAAGCTGGAGACCAACATGTGAGCAAAAGGCCAGCAAAAGGCCAGGAACC
GTAAAAAGGCCGCGTTGCTGGCGTTTTTCCATAGGCTCCGCCCCCCTGACGAGCATCACAAAAATCGACG
CTCAAGTCAGAGGTGGCGAAACCCGACAGGACTATAAAGATACCAGGCGTTTCCCCCTGGAAGCTCCCTC
GTGCGCTCTCCTGTTCCGACCCTGCCGCTTACCGGATACCTGTCCGCCTTTCTCCCTTCGGGAAGCGTGG
CGCTTTCTCATAGCTCACGCTGTAGGTATCTCAGTTCGGTGTAGGTCGTTCGCTCCAAGCTGGGCTGTGT
GCACGAACCCCCCGTTCAGCCCGACCGCTGCGCCTTATCCGGTAACTATCGTCTTGAGTCCAACCCGGTA
AGACACGACTTATCGCCACTGGCAGCAGCCACTGGTAACAGGATTAGCAGAGCGAGGTATGTAGGCGGTG
CTACAGAGTTCTTGAAGTGGTGGCCTAACTACGGCTACACTAGAAGAACAGTATTTGGTATCTGCGCTCT
GCTGAAGCCAGTTACCTTCGGAAAAAGAGTTGGTAGCTCTTGATCCGGCAAACAAACCACCGCTGGTAGC
GGTGGTTTTTTTGTTTGCAAGCAGCAGATTACGCGCAGAAAAAAAGGATCTCAAGAAGATCCTTTGATCT
TTTCTACGGGGTCTGACGCTCAGTGGAACGAAAACTCACGTTAAGGGATTTTGGTCATGAGATC
Features (pLannotate 1.2.2; 9 found; start..end, strand, type, name):
      2..940     +  promoter       AOX1 promoter: Pichia pastoris AOX1; inducible promoter, regulated by methanol
   2270..2287    +  CDS            capTEV™ (fragment): composite tag for in vivo biotinylation, TEV protease cleavage, and 6xHis tagging
   2298..2363    +  CDS            AOX1 (fragment): ALOX1_KOMPC - Experimental evidence at protein level: Swiss-Prot protein existence level 1. Major isoform of alcohol oxidase, which catalyzes the oxidation of methanol to formaldehyde and hydrogen peroxide, the first step in the methanol utilization pathway of methylotrophic yeasts. From Komagataella phaffii (strain ATCC 76273 / CBS 7435 / CECT 11047 / NRRL Y-11430 / Wegner 21-1) (Yeast) (Pichia pastoris).
   2367..2613    +  terminator     AOX1 terminator: Pichia pastoris AOX1; transcription terminator for AOX1
   2634..3041    +  promoter       TEF1 promoter: S. cerevisiae TEF1; promoter for EF-1α
   3048..3095    +  promoter       EM7 promoter: synthetic bacterial promoter&nbsp
   3114..3488    +  CDS            BleoR: antibiotic-binding protein; Sh ble from Streptoalloteichus hindustanus; confers resistance to bleomycin, phleomycin, and Zeocin™
   3554..3801    +  terminator     CYC1 terminator: S. cerevisiae CYC1; transcription terminator for CYC1
   3876..4464    -  rep_origin     ori: high-copy-number ColE1/pMB1/pBR322/pUC origin of replication
