[The description below was written by a language model from this plasmid's Addgene catalogue record and pLannotate feature annotations shown in this document.]
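Description:
OsPQL uPIC is a yeast expression plasmid built on the pPICZc backbone for methanol-inducible production of a rice (Oryza sativa) protein in Pichia pastoris (Komagataella phaffii). The sequenced record is about 4.5 kb. It is propagated in E. coli through a high-copy ColE1/pUC-type origin. A single Sh ble (BleoR) gene provides Zeocin selection in both hosts: it sits behind tandem promoters, the S. cerevisiae TEF1 promoter for expression in yeast and the synthetic EM7 promoter for expression in bacteria, and it is closed by the CYC1 terminator. No yeast replication origin is annotated. This is consistent with the usual use of pPICZ vectors, which are maintained in Pichia by integration into the genome through homology at the AOX1 locus.

The payload is the OsPQL open reading frame, placed between the AOX1 promoter and the AOX1 terminator so that transcription is repressed until cells are shifted to methanol. The insert itself was not recognised by the automated annotation, but it occupies the unannotated interval downstream of the promoter. According to the depositor's comments, the encoded protein ends in a short linker followed by a C-terminal hexahistidine tag. The small "capTEV" fragment called at the end of the coding region most likely reflects this His tag rather than a full biotinylation/TEV module. The record does not describe the protein's function, beyond the name suggesting a PQ-loop-type protein. The stated purpose is protein expression, and the His tag would allow affinity purification of the recombinant protein. The cloning method is not recorded.
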