Addgene plasmid #117894: OsPQL uPIC
Purpose: protein expression
Depositing lab: Geoffrey Chang. Depositing organization: University of California, San Diego (UCSD).
Backbone
  Vector backbone: pPICZc
  Backbone size w/o insert (bp): 3329
  Vector type: Yeast Expression
Growth in bacteria
  Bacterial resistance: Bleocin (Zeocin), 50 μg/mL
  Growth temperature: 37°C
  Growth strain: DH5alpha
  Copy number: High Copy
Gene/Insert
  Gene/Insert name: OsPQL uPIC
  Species: Oryza sativa
  Promoter: AOX
  Cloning method: Unknown
  Sequencing primers: 5′ GACTGGTTCCAATTGACAAGC; 3′ GCAAATGGCATTCTGACATCC
Terms and licenses: Academic/Nonprofit Terms; Industry Terms: Not Available to Industry
Depositor comments: insert amino acid sequence: MGIFSGAGAHRPSCPSAANCAKWAQTYLKYCLCSTRDGMALTLGLLSVISWGVAEVPQIITNYKHKSTEGLSLAFLMTWIVGDFFNLIGCFLEPETLPTQFYMALLYTITTVILTGQTVYYSHIYHRLKAKKARATSKPQRHQRADASLREKLLGPKVIGEIRNNSHLGATVPIPTSSPITVNTEIVRQRHGPSSLSEYYYTSARSLSSSPVPMSGTWSANYHQTNSPPEIDDQKESLVSEFSPAQYAASPLIKNSLSVVPWMSLLLGMSVLHFLVGTTHQEVPNGIVIPVGRRLLLLADDHADSSVSNGSGSGIGSFLGWAMAVIYMGGRLPQIWLNMKRGNAEGLNPLMFTFALVGNVTYVGSILVKSMDWSKLKPNLPWLVDAGGCVLLDTFIILQFLYFHYRKRHVPDEPDSADKVENLYQSHHHHHH
How to cite: OsPQL uPIC was a gift from Geoffrey Chang (Addgene plasmid # 117894 ; http://n2t.net/addgene:117894 ; RRID:Addgene_117894)
